Addgene plasmid #176103: SspB-mCherry-DHPH-ITSN1
Purpose: Heterodimerization with iLID, Cdc42 activation
Depositing lab: Dorus Gadella. Depositing organization: University of Amsterdam. Publication: Opto-RhoGEFs, an optimized optogenetic toolbox to reversibly control Rho GTPase activity on a global to subcellular scale, enabling precise control over vascular endothelial barrier strength. Mahlandt EK, Palacios Martinez S, Arts JJG, Tol S, van Buul JD, Goedhart J. Elife. 2023 Jul 14;12:RP84364. doi: 10.7554/eLife.84364. PubMed 37449837.
Backbone
  Vector backbone: pEGFP-C1
  Backbone manufacturer: Clontech
  Vector type: Mammalian Expression
Growth in bacteria
  Bacterial resistance: Kanamycin, 50 μg/mL
  Growth temperature: 37°C
  Growth strain: DH5alpha
  Copy number: High Copy
Gene/Insert
  Gene/Insert name: ITSN1
  Species: H. sapiens (human)
  Entrez Gene: ITSN1 (a.k.a. ITSN, SH3D1A, SH3P17)
  Cloning method: Restriction Enzyme; 5′ cloning site Unknown (unknown if destroyed)
Terms and licenses: Academic/Nonprofit Terms; Industry Terms: Not Available to Industry
Depositor comments: Please visit https://doi.org/10.1101/2022.10.17.512253 for bioRxiv preprint.
How to cite: SspB-mCherry-DHPH-ITSN1 was a gift from Dorus Gadella (Addgene plasmid # 176103 ; http://n2t.net/addgene:176103 ; RRID:Addgene_176103)
