[The description below was written by a language model from this plasmid's Addgene catalogue record and pLannotate feature annotations shown in this document.]
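Description:
SspB-mCherry-DHPH-ITSN1 is a 6.1 kb mammalian expression plasmid built on the Clontech pEGFP-C1 backbone, in which the original EGFP has evidently been replaced, since no EGFP feature is annotated. It is maintained in E. coli at high copy through a ColE1/pUC-type origin and selected with kanamycin. The NeoR/KanR (Tn5 aminoglycoside phosphotransferase) cassette sits behind tandem bacterial (AmpR/bla) and SV40 early promoters and ends in an HSV TK polyadenylation signal, so the same gene can also confer G418 resistance in mammalian cells. An f1 origin is also present. The short ble, bGH poly(A) and SV40 large T antigen fragments called by the annotation software are most likely backbone remnants or partial matches rather than functional elements.

The payload is a single open reading frame driven by the CMV immediate-early enhancer and promoter and terminated by the SV40 poly(A) signal. It encodes, from N- to C-terminus, an SspB fragment, the monomeric red fluorescent protein mCherry, and a roughly 1.1 kb fragment of human intersectin-1 (ITSN1), which the construct name identifies as the DH-PH guanine nucleotide exchange module. SspB is the binding partner of the light-switchable iLID protein, which exposes its SsrA peptide under blue light. When co-expressed with an iLID fusion anchored at a chosen location, which is supplied on a separate construct, illumination recruits the SspB-mCherry-DHPH protein to that site. There the ITSN1 GEF domains activate Cdc42, and mCherry allows relocalization to be followed by imaging. The plasmid belongs to an Opto-RhoGEF toolkit for reversible control of Rho GTPase activity from the whole-cell to the subcellular scale, applied to studying vascular endothelial barrier strength.
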