Features (pLannotate 1.2.2; 15 found; start..end, strand, type, name):
     61..364     +  enhancer       CMV enhancer: human cytomegalovirus immediate early enhancer
    365..568     +  promoter       CMV promoter: human cytomegalovirus (CMV) immediate early promoter
    604..933     +  CDS            sspB (fragment): SSPB_HAEIN - Experimental evidence at protein level: Swiss-Prot protein existence level 1. Also stimulates degradation of the N-terminus of RseA (residues 1-108, alone or in complex with sigma-E) by ClpX-ClpP in a non-ssrA-mediated fashion. From Haemophilus influenzae (strain ATCC 51907 / DSM 11121 / KW20 / Rd).
    955..1662    +  CDS            mCherry: mCherry is a basic (constitutively fluorescent) red fluorescent protein published in 2004, derived from Discosoma sp.. It is reported to be a very rapidly-maturing monomer with low acid sensitivity.
   1678..2781    +  CDS            ITSN1 (fragment): ITSN1_HUMAN - Also known as ITSN From Homo sapiens (Human).
   2790..2874    +  CDS            large T antigen (fragment): large T antigen from SV40 (simian virus 40)
   2897..3018    +  polyA_signal   SV40 poly(A) signal: SV40 polyadenylation signal
   3052..3480    -  rep_origin     f1 ori (sequence partly withheld): f1 bacteriophage origin of replication; arrow indicates direction of (+) strand synthesis
   3507..3611    +  promoter       AmpR promoter: bla
   3613..3970    +  promoter       SV40 promoter: SV40 enhancer and early promoter
   4005..4799    +  CDS            NeoR/KanR: aminoglycoside phosphotransferase from Tn5; aph(3')-II (or nptII); confers resistance to neomycin, kanamycin, and G418 (Geneticin®)
   4820..4972    +  CDS            ble (fragment): BLE_KLEPN - Experimental evidence at protein level: Swiss-Prot protein existence level 1. Binding protein with a strong affinity to the bleomycin family of antibiotics. Binds to CL990; an antimitotic-antibiotic compound. From Klebsiella pneumoniae.
   5031..5078    +  polyA_signal   HSV TK poly(A) signal: herpes simplex virus thymidine kinase polyadenylation signal (Cole and Stacy, 1985)
   5169..5185    -  polyA_signal   bGH poly(A) signal (fragment): bovine growth hormone polyadenylation signal
   5407..5995    +  rep_origin     ori: high-copy-number ColE1/pMB1/pBR322/pUC origin of replication
>Addgene plasmid #176103 | SspB-mCherry-DHPH-ITSN1 | addgene full sequence | sequence record 346382 | Addgene NGS Result
TAGTTATTAATAGTAATCAATTACGGGGTCATTAGTTCATAGCCCATATATGGAGTTCCGCGTTACATAA
CTTACGGTAAATGGCCCGCCTGGCTGACCGCCCAACGACCCCCGCCCATTGACGTCAATAATGACGTATG
TTCCCATAGTAACGCCAATAGGGACTTTCCATTGACGTCAATGGGTGGAGTATTTACGGTAAACTGCCCA
CTTGGCAGTACATCAAGTGTATCATATGCCAAGTACGCCCCCTATTGACGTCAATGACGGTAAATGGCCC
GCCTGGCATTATGCCCAGTACATGACCTTATGGGACTTTCCTACTTGGCAGTACATCTACGTATTAGTCA
TCGCTATTACCATGGTGATGCGGTTTTGGCAGTACATCAATGGGCGTGGATAGCGGTTTGACTCACGGGG
ATTTCCAAGTCTCCACCCCATTGACGTCAATGGGAGTTTGTTTTGGCACCAAAATCAACGGGACTTTCCA
AAATGTCGTAACAACTCCGCCCCATTGACGCAAATGGGCGGTAGGCGTGTACGGTGGGAGGTCTATATAA
GCAGAGCTGGTTTAGTGAACCGTCAGATCCGCTAGCCACCATGAGCTCCCCGAAACGCCCTAAGCTGCTG
CGTGAATATTACGATTGGCTGGTTGATAACAGCTTTACCCCATATCTGGTGGTGGATGCCACATACCTGG
GCGTGAACGTGCCCGTGGAGTATGTGAAAGACGGTCAGATCGTGCTGAATCTGTCTGCAAGTGCGACCGG
CAACCTGCAACTGACAAATGATTTTATCCAGTTCAACGCCCGCTTTAAGGGCGTGTCTCGTGAACTGTAT
ATCCCGATGGGTGCCGCTCTGGCCATTTACGCTCGCGAGAACGGCGATGGTGTGATGTTCGAACCAGAAG
AAATCTATGACGAGCTGAATATTGGTAGTGGACCGGTCGCCACCATGGTGAGCAAGGGCGAGGAGGATAA
CATGGCCATCATCAAGGAGTTCATGCGCTTCAAGGTGCACATGGAGGGCTCCGTGAACGGCCACGAGTTC
GAGATCGAGGGCGAGGGCGAGGGCCGCCCCTACGAGGGCACCCAGACCGCCAAGCTGAAGGTGACCAAGG
GTGGCCCCCTGCCCTTCGCCTGGGACATCCTGTCCCCTCAGTTCATGTACGGCTCCAAGGCCTACGTGAA
GCACCCCGCCGACATCCCCGACTACTTGAAGCTGTCCTTCCCCGAGGGCTTCAAGTGGGAGCGCGTGATG
AACTTCGAGGACGGCGGCGTGGTGACCGTGACCCAGGACTCCTCCCTGCAGGACGGCGAGTTCATCTACA
AGGTGAAGCTGCGCGGCACCAACTTCCCCTCCGACGGCCCCGTAATGCAGAAGAAGACCATGGGCTGGGA
GGCCTCCTCCGAGCGGATGTACCCCGAGGACGGCGCCCTGAAGGGCGAGATCAAGCAGAGGCTGAAGCTG
AAGGACGGCGGCCACTACGACGCTGAGGTCAAGACCACCTACAAGGCCAAGAAGCCCGTGCAGCTGCCCG
GCGCCTACAACGTCAACATCAAGTTGGACATCACCTCCCACAACGAGGACTACACCATCGTGGAACAGTA
CGAACGCGCCGAGGGCCGCCACTCCACCGGCGGCATGGACGAGCTGTACAAGTCCGGACTCAGATCTGAT
ATGTTGACCCCAACTGAAAGAAAGCGACAAGGATACATCCACGAGCTCATTGTCACCGAGGAGAACTATG
TGAATGACCTGCAGCTGGTCACAGAGATTTTTCAAAAACCCCTGATGGAGTCTGAGCTGCTGACAGAAAA
AGAGGTTGCTATGATTTTTGTGAACTGGAAGGAGCTGATTATGTGTAATATCAAACTACTAAAAGCGCTG
AGAGTCCGCAAGAAGATGTCCGGGGAGAAGATGCCTGTGAAGATGATTGGAGACATCCTGAGCGCACAGC
TGCCGCACATGCAGCCCTACATCCGCTTCTGCAGCCGCCAGCTCAACGGGGCTGCCCTGATCCAGCAGAA
GACGGACGAGGCCCCAGACTTCAAGGAGTTCGTCAAAAGATTGGCAATGGATCCTCGGTGTAAAGGGATG
CCACTCTCTAGTTTTATACTGAAGCCTATGCAACGGGTAACAAGATACCCACTGATCATTAAAAATATCC
TGGAAAACACCCCTGAAAACCACCCGGACCACAGCCACTTGAAGCACGCCCTGGAGAAGGCGGAAGAGCT
CTGTTCCCAGGTGAACGAAGGGGTGCGGGAGAAGGAGAACTCTGACCGGCTGGAGTGGATCCAGGCCCAC
GTGCAGTGTGAAGGCCTGTCTGAGCAACTTGTGTTCAATTCAGTGACCAATTGCTTGGGGCCGCGCAAAT
TTCTGCACAGTGGGAAGCTCTACAAGGCCAAGAGCAACAAGGAGCTGTATGGCTTCCTTTTCAACGACTT
CCTCCTGCTGACTCAGATCACGAAGCCTTTGGGGTCTTCTGGCACCGACAAAGTCTTCAGCCCCAAATCA
AACCTGCAGTATAAAATGTATAAAACACCTATTTTCCTAAATGAGGTTCTAGTAAAATTACCCACCGACC
CTTCTGGAGACGAGCCCATCTTCCACATCTCCCACATTGACCGCGTCTATACTCTCCGAGCAGAAAGCAT
AAATGAAAGGACTGCCTGGGTGCAGAAAATCAAAGCTGCTTCTGAACTCTACATAGAGACTGAGAAAAAG
AAGTAAGAATTCTGCAGTCGACGGTACCGCGGGCCCGGGATCCACCGGATCTAGATAACTGATCATAATC
AGCCATACCACATTTGTAGAGGTTTTACTTGCTTTAAAAAACCTCCCACACCTCCCCCTGAACCTGAAAC
ATAAAATGAATGCAATTGTTGTTGTTAACTTGTTTATTGCAGCTTATAATGGTTACAAATAAAGCAATAG
CATCACAAATTTCACAAATAAAGCATTTTTTTCACTGCATTCTAGTTGTGGTTTGTCCAAACTCATCAAT
GTATCTTAAGGCGTAAATTGTAAGCGTTAATATTTTGTTAAAATTCGCGTTAAATTTTTGTTAAATCAGC
TCATTTTTTAACCAATAGGCCGAAATCGGCAAAATCCCTTATAAATCAAAAGAATAGACCGAGATAGGGT
[37 nt withheld, positions 3151-3187]
AAAGAACGTGGACTCCAACGTCAAAGG
[49 nt withheld, positions 3215-3263]
T
[91 nt withheld, positions 3265-3355]
G
[124 nt withheld, positions 3357-3480]
CAGGTGGCACTTTTCGGGGAAATGTGCGCGGAACCCCTATTTGTTTATTTTTCTAAATACATTCAAATAT
GTATCCGCTCATGAGACAATAACCCTGATAAATGCTTCAATAATATTGAAAAAGGAAGAGTCCTGAGGCG
GAAAGAACCAGCTGTGGAATGTGTGTCAGTTAGGGTGTGGAAAGTCCCCAGGCTCCCCAGCAGGCAGAAG
TATGCAAAGCATGCATCTCAATTAGTCAGCAACCAGGTGTGGAAAGTCCCCAGGCTCCCCAGCAGGCAGA
AGTATGCAAAGCATGCATCTCAATTAGTCAGCAACCATAGTCCCGCCCCTAACTCCGCCCATCCCGCCCC
TAACTCCGCCCAGTTCCGCCCATTCTCCGCCCCATGGCTGACTAATTTTTTTTATTTATGCAGAGGCCGA
GGCCGCCTCGGCCTCTGAGCTATTCCAGAAGTAGTGAGGAGGCTTTTTTGGAGGCCTAGGCTTTTGCAAA
GATCGATCAAGAGACAGGATGAGGATCGTTTCGCATGATTGAACAAGATGGATTGCACGCAGGTTCTCCG
GCCGCTTGGGTGGAGAGGCTATTCGGCTATGACTGGGCACAACAGACAATCGGCTGCTCTGATGCCGCCG
TGTTCCGGCTGTCAGCGCAGGGGCGCCCGGTTCTTTTTGTCAAGACCGACCTGTCCGGTGCCCTGAATGA
ACTGCAAGACGAGGCAGCGCGGCTATCGTGGCTGGCCACGACGGGCGTTCCTTGCGCAGCTGTGCTCGAC
GTTGTCACTGAAGCGGGAAGGGACTGGCTGCTATTGGGCGAAGTGCCGGGGCAGGATCTCCTGTCATCTC
ACCTTGCTCCTGCCGAGAAAGTATCCATCATGGCTGATGCAATGCGGCGGCTGCATACGCTTGATCCGGC
TACCTGCCCATTCGACCACCAAGCGAAACATCGCATCGAGCGAGCACGTACTCGGATGGAAGCCGGTCTT
GTCGATCAGGATGATCTGGACGAAGAGCATCAGGGGCTCGCGCCAGCCGAACTGTTCGCCAGGCTCAAGG
CGAGCATGCCCGACGGCGAGGATCTCGTCGTGACCCATGGCGATGCCTGCTTGCCGAATATCATGGTGGA
AAATGGCCGCTTTTCTGGATTCATCGACTGTGGCCGGCTGGGTGTGGCGGACCGCTATCAGGACATAGCG
TTGGCTACCCGTGATATTGCTGAAGAGCTTGGCGGCGAATGGGCTGACCGCTTCCTCGTGCTTTACGGTA
TCGCCGCTCCCGATTCGCAGCGCATCGCCTTCTATCGCCTTCTTGACGAGTTCTTCTGAGCGGGACTCTG
GGGTTCGAAATGACCGACCAAGCGACGCCCAACCTGCCATCACGAGATTTCGATTCCACCGCCGCCTTCT
ATGAAAGGTTGGGCTTCGGAATCGTTTTCCGGGACGCCGGCTGGATGATCCTCCAGCGCGGGGATCTCAT
GCTGGAGTTCTTCGCCCACCCTAGGGGGAGGCTAACTGAAACACGGAAGGAGACAATACCGGAAGGAACC
CGCGCTATGACGGCAATAAAAAGACAGAATAAAACGCACGGTGTTGGGTCGTTTGTTCATAAACGCGGGG
TTCGGTCCCAGGGCTGGCACTCTGTCGATACCCCACCGAGACCCCATTGGGGCCAATACGCCCGCGTTTC
TTCCTTTTCCCCACCCCACCCCCCAAGTTCGGGTGAAGGCCCAGGGCTCGCAGCCAACGTCGGGGCGGCA
GGCCCTGCCATAGCCTCAGGTTACTCATATATACTTTAGATTGATTTAAAACTTCATTTTTAATTTAAAA
GGATCTAGGTGAAGATCCTTTTTGATAATCTCATGACCAAAATCCCTTAACGTGAGTTTTCGTTCCACTG
AGCGTCAGACCCCGTAGAAAAGATCAAAGGATCTTCTTGAGATCCTTTTTTTCTGCGCGTAATCTGCTGC
TTGCAAACAAAAAAACCACCGCTACCAGCGGTGGTTTGTTTGCCGGATCAAGAGCTACCAACTCTTTTTC
CGAAGGTAACTGGCTTCAGCAGAGCGCAGATACCAAATACTGTTCTTCTAGTGTAGCCGTAGTTAGGCCA
CCACTTCAAGAACTCTGTAGCACCGCCTACATACCTCGCTCTGCTAATCCTGTTACCAGTGGCTGCTGCC
AGTGGCGATAAGTCGTGTCTTACCGGGTTGGACTCAAGACGATAGTTACCGGATAAGGCGCAGCGGTCGG
GCTGAACGGGGGGTTCGTGCACACAGCCCAGCTTGGAGCGAACGACCTACACCGAACTGAGATACCTACA
GCGTGAGCTATGAGAAAGCGCCACGCTTCCCGAAGGGAGAAAGGCGGACAGGTATCCGGTAAGCGGCAGG
GTCGGAACAGGAGAGCGCACGAGGGAGCTTCCAGGGGGAAACGCCTGGTATCTTTATAGTCCTGTCGGGT
TTCGCCACCTCTGACTTGAGCGTCGATTTTTGTGATGCTCGTCAGGGGGGCGGAGCCTATGGAAAAACGC
CAGCAACGCGGCCTTTTTACGGTTCCTGGCCTTTTGCTGGCCTTTTGCTCACATGTTCTTTCCTGCGTTA
TCCCCTGATTCTGTGGATAACCGTATTACCGCCATGCAT
